>Addgene plasmid #77081 | MORN1 gRNA (BRDN0001162357) | addgene full sequence | sequence record 187078 | Addgene Assembled Sequence
CCCGGGTGCAAAGATGGATAAAGTTTTAAACAGAGAGGAATCTTTGCAGCTAATGGACCTTCTAGGTCTT
GAAAGGAGTGGGAATTGGCTCCGGTGCCCGTCAGTGGGCAGAGCGCACATCGCCCACAGTCCCCGAGAAG
TTGGGGGGAGGGGTCGGCAATTGATCCGGTGCCTAGAGAAGGTGGCGCGGGGTAAACTGGGAAAGTGATG
TCGTGTACTGGCTCCGCCTTTTTCCCGAGGGTGGGGGAGAACCGTATATAAGTGCAGTAGTCGCCGTGAA
CGTTCTTTTTCGCAACGGGTTTGCCGCCAGAACACAGGTAAGTGCCGTGTGTGGTTCCCGCGGGCCTGGC
CTCTTTACGGGTTATGGCCCTTGCGTGCCTTGAATTACTTCCACCTGGCTGCAGTACGTGATTCTTGATC
CCGAGCTTCGGGTTGGAAGTGGGTGGGAGAGTTCGAGGCCTTGCGCTTAAGGAGCCCCTTCGCCTCGTGC
TTGAGTTGAGGCCTGGCCTGGGCGCTGGGGCCGCCGCGTGCGAATCTGGTGGCACCTTCGCGCCTGTCTC
GCTGCTTTCGATAAGTCTCTAGCCATTTAAAATTTTTGATGACCTGCTGCGACGCTTTTTTTCTGGCAAG
ATAGTCTTGTAAATGCGGGCCAAGATCTGCACACTGGTATTTCGGTTTTTGGGGCCGCGGGCGGCGACGG
GGCCCGTGCGTCCCAGCGCACATGTTCGGCGAGGCGGGGCCTGCGAGCGCGGCCACCGAGAATCGGACGG
GGGTAGTCTCAAGCTGGCCGGCCTGCTCTGGTGCCTGGCCTCGCGCCGCCGTGTATCGCCCCGCCCTGGG
CGGCAAGGCTGGCCCGGTCGGCACCAGTTGCGTGAGCGGAAAGATGGCCGCTTCCCGGCCCTGCTGCAGG
GAGCTCAAAATGGAGGACGCGGCGCTCGGGAGAGCGGGCGGGTGAGTCACCCACACAAAGGAAAAGGGCC
TTTCCGTCCTCAGCCGTCGCTTCATGTGACTCCACGGAGTACCGGGCGCCGTCCAGGCACCTCGATTAGT
TCTCGAGCTTTTGGAGTACGTCGTCTTTAGGTTGGGGGGAGGGGTTTTATGCGATGGAGTTTCCCCACAC
TGAGTGGGTGGAGACTGAAGTTAGGCCAGCTTGGCACTTGATGTAATTCTCCTTGGAATTTGCCCTTTTT
GAGTTTGGATCTTGGTTCATTCTCAAGCCTCAGACAGTGGTTCAAAGTTTTTTTCTTCCATTTCAGGTGT
CGTGACGTACGGCCACCATGACCGAGTACAAGCCCACGGTGCGCCTCGCCACCCGCGACGACGTCCCCAG
GGCCGTACGCACCCTCGCCGCCGCGTTCGCCGACTACCCCGCCACGCGCCACACCGTCGATCCGGACCGC
CACATCGAGCGGGTCACCGAGCTGCAAGAACTCTTCCTCACGCGCGTCGGGCTCGACATCGGCAAGGTGT
GGGTCGCGGACGACGGCGCCGCCGTGGCGGTCTGGACCACGCCGGAGAGCGTCGAAGCGGGGGCGGTGTT
CGCCGAGATCGGCCCGCGCATGGCCGAGTTGAGCGGTTCCCGGCTGGCCGCGCAGCAACAGATGGAAGGC
CTCCTGGCGCCGCACCGGCCCAAGGAGCCCGCGTGGTTCCTGGCCACCGTCGGAGTCTCGCCCGACCACC
AGGGCAAGGGTCTGGGCAGCGCCGTCGTGCTCCCCGGAGTGGAGGCGGCCGAGCGCGCCGGGGTGCCCGC
CTTCCTGGAGACCTCCGCGCCCCGCAACCTCCCCTTCTACGAGCGGCTCGGCTTCACCGTCACCGCCGAC
GTCGAGGTGCCCGAAGGACCGCGCACCTGGTGCATGACCCGCAAGCCCGGTGCCTGAACGCGTTAAGTCG
ACAATCAACCTCTGGATTACAAAATTTGTGAAAGATTGACTGGTATTCTTAACTATGTTGCTCCTTTTAC
GCTATGTGGATACGCTGCTTTAATGCCTTTGTATCATGCTATTGCTTCCCGTATGGCTTTCATTTTCTCC
TCCTTGTATAAATCCTGGTTGCTGTCTCTTTATGAGGAGTTGTGGCCCGTTGTCAGGCAACGTGGCGTGG
TGTGCACTGTGTTTGCTGACGCAACCCCCACTGGTTGGGGCATTGCCACCACCTGTCAGCTCCTTTCCGG
GACTTTCGCTTTCCCCCTCCCTATTGCCACGGCGGAACTCATCGCCGCCTGCCTTGCCCGCTGCTGGACA
GGGGCTCGGCTGTTGGGCACTGACAATTCCGTGGTGTTGTCGGGGAAATCATCGTCCTTTCCTTGGCTGC
TCGCCTGTGTTGCCACCTGGATTCTGCGCGGGACGTCCTTCTGCTACGTCCCTTCGGCCCTCAATCCAGC
GGACCTTCCTTCCCGCGGCCTGCTGCCGGCTCTGCGGCCTCTTCCGCGTCTTCGCCTTCGCCCTCAGACG
AGTCGGATCTCCCTTTGGGCCGCCTCCCCGCGTCGACTTTAAGACCAATGACTTACAAGGCAGCTGTAGA
TCTTAGCCACTTTTTAAAAGAAAAGGGGGGACTGGAAGGGCTAATTCACTCCCAACGAAGACAAGATCTG
CTTTTTGCTTGTACTGGGTCTCTCTGGTTAGACCAGATCTGAGCCTGGGAGCTCTCTGGCTAACTAGGGA
ACCCACTGCTTAAGCCTCAATAAAGCTTGCCTTGAGTGCTTCAAGTAGTGTGTGCCCGTCTGTTGTGTGA
CTCTGGTAACTAGAGATCCCTCAGACCCTTTTAGTCAGTGTGGAAAATCTCTAGCAGTACGTATAGTAGT
TCATGTCATCTTATTATTCAGTATTTATAACTTGCAAAGAAATGAATATCAGAGAGTGAGAGGAACTTGT
TTATTGCAGCTTATAATGGTTACAAATAAAGCAATAGCATCACAAATTTCACAAATAAAGCATTTTTTTC
ACTGCATTCTAGTTGTGGTTTGTCCAAACTCATCAATGTATCTTATCATGTCTGGCTCTAGCTATCCCGC
CCCTAACTCCGCCCATCCCGCCCCTAACTCCGCCCAGTTCCGCCCATTCTCCGCCCCATGGCTGACTAAT
TTTTTTTATTTATGCAGAGGCCGAGGCCGCCTCGGCCTCTGAGCTATTCCAGAAGTAGTGAGGAGGCTTT
TTTGGAGGCCTAGGGACGTACCCAATTCGCCCTATAGTGAGTCGTATTACGCGCGCTCACTGGCCGTCGT
TTTACAACGTCGTGACTGGGAAAACCCTGGCGTTACCCAACTTAATCGCCTTGCAGCACATCCCCCTTTC
GCCAGCTGGCGTAATAGCGAAGAGGCCCGCACCGATCGCCCTTCCCAACAGTTGCGCAGCCTGAATGGCG
AATGGG
[124 nt withheld, positions 3367-3490]
C
[91 nt withheld, positions 3492-3582]
A
[49 nt withheld, positions 3584-3632]
CCTTTGACGTTGGAGTCCACGTTCTTT
[37 nt withheld, positions 3660-3696]
ACCCTATCTCGGTCTATTCTTTTGATTTATAAGGGATTTTGCCGATTTCGGCCTATTGGTTAAAAAATGA
GCTGATTTAACAAAAATTTAACGCGAATTTTAACAAAATATTAACGCTTACAATTTAGGTGGCACTTTTC
GGGGAAATGTGCGCGGAACCCCTATTTGTTTATTTTTCTAAATACATTCAAATATGTATCCGCTCATGAG
ACAATAACCCTGATAAATGCTTCAATAATATTGAAAAAGGAAGAGTATGAGTATTCAACATTTCCGTGTC
GCCCTTATTCCCTTTTTTGCGGCATTTTGCCTTCCTGTTTTTGCTCACCCAGAAACGCTGGTGAAAGTAA
AAGATGCTGAAGATCAGTTGGGTGCACGAGTGGGTTACATCGAACTGGATCTCAACAGCGGTAAGATCCT
TGAGAGTTTTCGCCCCGAAGAACGTTTTCCAATGATGAGCACTTTTAAAGTTCTGCTATGTGGCGCGGTA
TTATCCCGTATTGACGCCGGGCAAGAGCAACTCGGTCGCCGCATACACTATTCTCAGAATGACTTGGTTG
AGTACTCACCAGTCACAGAAAAGCATCTTACGGATGGCATGACAGTAAGAGAATTATGCAGTGCTGCCAT
AACCATGAGTGATAACACTGCGGCCAACTTACTTCTGACAACGATCGGAGGACCGAAGGAGCTAACCGCT
TTTTTGCACAACATGGGGGATCATGTAACTCGCCTTGATCGTTGGGAACCGGAGCTGAATGAAGCCATAC
CAAACGACGAGCGTGACACCACGATGCCTGTAGCAATGGCAACAACGTTGCGCAAACTATTAACTGGCGA
ACTACTTACTCTAGCTTCCCGGCAACAATTAATAGACTGGATGGAGGCGGATAAAGTTGCAGGACCACTT
CTGCGCTCGGCCCTTCCGGCTGGCTGGTTTATTGCTGATAAATCTGGAGCCGGTGAGCGTGGGTCTCGCG
GTATCATTGCAGCACTGGGGCCAGATGGTAAGCCCTCCCGTATCGTAGTTATCTACACGACGGGGAGTCA
GGCAACTATGGATGAACGAAATAGACAGATCGCTGAGATAGGTGCCTCACTGATTAAGCATTGGTAACTG
TCAGACCAAGTTTACTCATATATACTTTAGATTGATTTAAAACTTCATTTTTAATTTAAAAGGATCTAGG
TGAAGATCCTTTTTGATAATCTCATGACCAAAATCCCTTAACGTGAGTTTTCGTTCCACTGAGCGTCAGA
CCCCGTAGAAAAGATCAAAGGATCTTCTTGAGATCCTTTTTTTCTGCGCGTAATCTGCTGCTTGCAAACA
AAAAAACCACCGCTACCAGCGGTGGTTTGTTTGCCGGATCAAGAGCTACCAACTCTTTTTCCGAAGGTAA
CTGGCTTCAGCAGAGCGCAGATACCAAATACTGTTCTTCTAGTGTAGCCGTAGTTAGGCCACCACTTCAA
GAACTCTGTAGCACCGCCTACATACCTCGCTCTGCTAATCCTGTTACCAGTGGCTGCTGCCAGTGGCGAT
AAGTCGTGTCTTACCGGGTTGGACTCAAGACGATAGTTACCGGATAAGGCGCAGCGGTCGGGCTGAACGG
GGGGTTCGTGCACACAGCCCAGCTTGGAGCGAACGACCTACACCGAACTGAGATACCTACAGCGTGAGCT
ATGAGAAAGCGCCACGCTTCCCGAAGGGAGAAAGGCGGACAGGTATCCGGTAAGCGGCAGGGTCGGAACA
GGAGAGCGCACGAGGGAGCTTCCAGGGGGAAACGCCTGGTATCTTTATAGTCCTGTCGGGTTTCGCCACC
TCTGACTTGAGCGTCGATTTTTGTGATGCTCGTCAGGGGGGCGGAGCCTATGGAAAAACGCCAGCAACGC
GGCCTTTTTACGGTTCCTGGCCTTTTGCTGGCCTTTTGCTCACATGTTCTTTCCTGCGTTATCCCCTGAT
TCTGTGGATAACCGTATTACCGCCTTTGAGTGAGCTGATACCGCTCGCCGCAGCCGAACGACCGAGCGCA
GCGAGTCAGTGAGCGAGGAAGCGGAAGAGCGCCCAATACGCAAACCGCCTCTCCCCGCGCGTTGGCCGAT
TCATTAATGCAGCTGGCACGACAGGTTTCCCGACTGGAAAGCGGGCAGTGAGCGCAACGCAATTAATGTG
AGTTAGCTCACTCATTAGGCACCCCAGGCTTTACACTTTATGCTTCCGGCTCGTATGTTGTGTGGAATTG
TGAGCGGATAACAATTTCACACAGGAAACAGCTATGACCATGATTACGCCAAGCGCGCAATTAACCCTCA
CTAAAGGGAACAAAAGCTGGAGCTGCAAGCTTAATGTAGTCTTATGCAATACTCTTGTAGTCTTGCAACA
TGGTAACGATGAGTTAGCAACATGCCTTACAAGGAGAGAAAAAGCACCGTGCATGCCGATTGGTGGAAGT
AAGGTGGTACGATCGTGCCTTATTAGGAAGGCAACAGACGGGTCTGACATGGATTGGACGAACCACTGAA
TTGCCGCATTGCAGAGATATTGTATTTAAGTGCCTAGCTCGATACATAAACGGGTCTCTCTGGTTAGACC
AGATCTGAGCCTGGGAGCTCTCTGGCTAACTAGGGAACCCACTGCTTAAGCCTCAATAAAGCTTGCCTTG
AGTGCTTCAAGTAGTGTGTGCCCGTCTGTTGTGTGACTCTGGTAACTAGAGATCCCTCAGACCCTTTTAG
TCAGTGTGGAAAATCTCTAGCAGTGGCGCCCGAACAGGGACTTGAAAGCGAAAGGGAAACCAGAGGAGCT
CTCTCGACGCAGGACTCGGCTTGCTGAAGCGCGCACGGCAAGAGGCGAGGGGCGGCGACTGGTGAGTACG
CCAAAAATTTTGACTAGCGGAGGCTAGAAGGAGAGAGATGGGTGCGAGAGCGTCAGTATTAAGCGGGGGA
GAATTAGATCGCGATGGGAAAAAATTCGGTTAAGGCCAGGGGGAAAGAAAAAATATAAATTAAAACATAT
AGTATGGGCAAGCAGGGAGCTAGAACGATTCGCAGTTAATCCTGGCCTGTTAGAAACATCAGAAGGCTGT
AGACAAATACTGGGACAGCTACAACCATCCCTTCAGACAGGATCAGAAGAACTTAGATCATTATATAATA
CAGTAGCAACCCTCTATTGTGTGCATCAAAGGATAGAGATAAAAGACACCAAGGAAGCTTTAGACAAGAT
AGAGGAAGAGCAAAACAAAAGTAAGACCACCGCACAGCAAGCGGCCGCTGATCTTCAGACCTGGAGGAGG
AGATATGAGGGACAATTGGAGAAGTGAATTATATAAATATAAAGTAGTAAAAATTGAACCATTAGGAGTA
GCACCCACCAAGGCAAAGAGAAGAGTGGTGCAGAGAGAAAAAAGAGCAGTGGGAATAGGAGCTTTGTTCC
TTGGGTTCTTGGGAGCAGCAGGAAGCACTATGGGCGCAGCGTCAATGACGCTGACGGTACAGGCCAGACA
ATTATTGTCTGGTATAGTGCAGCAGCAGAACAATTTGCTGAGGGCTATTGAGGCGCAACAGCATCTGTTG
CAACTCACAGTCTGGGGCATCAAGCAGCTCCAGGCAAGAATCCTGGCTGTGGAAAGATACCTAAAGGATC
AACAGCTCCTGGGGATTTGGGGTTGCTCTGGAAAACTCATTTGCACCACTGCTGTGCCTTGGAATGCTAG
TTGGAGTAATAAATCTCTGGAACAGATTTGGAATCACACGACCTGGATGGAGTGGGACAGAGAAATTAAC
AATTACACAAGCTTAATACACTCCTTAATTGAAGAATCGCAAAACCAGCAAGAAAAGAATGAACAAGAAT
TATTGGAATTAGATAAATGGGCAAGTTTGTGGAATTGGTTTAACATAACAAATTGGCTGTGGTATATAAA
ATTATTCATAATGATAGTAGGAGGCTTGGTAGGTTTAAGAATAGTTTTTGCTGTACTTTCTATAGTGAAT
AGAGTTAGGCAGGGATATTCACCATTATCGTTTCAGACCCACCTCCCAACCCCGAGGGGACCCAGAGAGG
GCCTATTTCCCATGATTCCTTCATATTTGCATATACGATACAAGGCTGTTAGAGAGATAATTAGAATTAA
TTTGACTGTAAACACAAAGATATTAGTACAAAATACGTGACGTAGAAAGTAATAATTTCTTGGGTAGTTT
GCAGTTTTAAAATTATGTTTTAAAATGGACTATCATATGCTTACCGTAACTTGAAAGTATTTCGATTTCT
TGGCTTTATATATCTTGTGGAAAGGACGAAACACCGGCCCCCGGGTACCTTGTAGGGTTTTAGAGCTAGA
AATAGCAAGTTAAAATAAGGCTAGTCCGTTATCAACTTGAAAAAGTGGCACCGAGTCGGTGCTTTTTTAA
GCTTGGCGTAACTAGATCTTGAGACAAATGGCAGTATTCATCCACAATTTTAAAAGAAAAGGGGGGATTG
GGGGGTACAGTGCAGGGGAAAGAATAGTAGACATAATAGCAACAGACATACAAACTAAAGAATTACAAAA
ACAAATTACAAAAATTCAAAATTTTCGGGTTTATTACAGGGACAGCAGAGATCCACTTTGGCGCCGGCTC
GAGGGGG
Features (pLannotate 1.2.2; 29 found; start..end, strand, type, name):
     14..80      +  CDS            small t antigen (fragment): SV40 (simian virus 40) small t antigen
    106..317     +  promoter       EF-1α core promoter: core promoter for human elongation factor EF-1α
    318..1256    +  intron         EF-1α intron A: intron upstream of the start codon of human EF-1α
   1278..1877    +  CDS            PuroR (fragment): puromycin N-acetyltransferase; pac from Streptomyces; confers resistance to puromycin
   1893..2481    +  misc_feature   WPRE: woodchuck hepatitis virus posttranscriptional regulatory element
   2532..2551    +  misc_feature   cPPT/CTS (fragment): central polypurine tract and central termination sequence of HIV-1
   2553..2786    +  LTR            3' LTR (ΔU3): self-inactivating 3' long terminal repeat (LTR) from HIV-1
   2864..2985    +  polyA_signal   SV40 poly(A) signal: SV40 polyadenylation signal
   3025..3160    +  rep_origin     SV40 ori: SV40 origin of replication
   3181..3199    -  promoter       T7 promoter: promoter for bacteriophage T7 RNA polymerase
   3207..3362    +  CDS            lacZα (fragment): LacZα fragment of β-galactosidase; lacZ fragment
   3367..3795    +  rep_origin     f1 ori (sequence partly withheld): f1 bacteriophage origin of replication; arrow indicates direction of (+) strand synthesis
   3848..3952    +  promoter       AmpR promoter: bla
   3953..4813    +  CDS            AmpR: β-lactamase; bla; confers resistance to ampicillin, carbenicillin, and related antibiotics
   4984..5572    +  rep_origin     ori: high-copy-number ColE1/pMB1/pBR322/pUC origin of replication
   5755..5847    +  CDS            lacI (fragment): lac repressor; lacI; The lac repressor binds to the lac operator to inhibit transcription in E. coli. This inhibition can be relieved by adding lactose or isopropyl-β-D-thiogalactopyranoside (IPTG).
   5860..5881    +  protein_bind   CAP binding site: CAP binding activates transcription in the presence of cAMP. E. coli catabolite activator protein
   5896..5926    +  promoter       lac promoter: promoter for the E. coli lac operon
   5934..5950    +  protein_bind   lac operator: The lac repressor binds to the lac operator to inhibit transcription in E. coli. This inhibition can be relieved by adding lactose or isopropyl-β-D-thiogalactopyranoside (IPTG). lac repressor encoded by lacI
   5995..6013    +  promoter       T3 promoter: promoter for bacteriophage T3 RNA polymerase
   6041..6267    +  promoter       RSV promoter: Rous sarcoma virus enhancer/promoter
   6268..6448    +  LTR            5' LTR (truncated): truncated 5' long terminal repeat (LTR) from HIV-1
   6495..6620    +  misc_feature   HIV-1 Ψ: packaging signal of human immunodeficiency virus type 1
   6604..6967    +  CDS            HIV-1 gag (fragment): gag protein from human immunodeficiency virus 1; gag
   7113..7346    +  misc_feature   RRE: The Rev response element (RRE) of HIV-1 allows for Rev-dependent mRNA export from the nucleus to the cytoplasm.
   7723..7749    +  CDS            Rev (fragment): human immunodeficiency virus 1 (HIV-1) Rev protein; rev; enhances nuclear export of unspliced and incompletely spliced viral mRNAs
   7753..7993    +  promoter       U6 promoter: RNA polymerase III promoter for human U6 snRNA
   8023..8098    +  misc_RNA       gRNA scaffold: guide RNA scaffold for the Streptococcus pyogenes CRISPR/Cas9 system
   8154..8271    +  misc_feature   cPPT/CTS: central polypurine tract and central termination sequence of HIV-1
