[The description below was written by a language model from this plasmid's Addgene catalogue record and pLannotate feature annotations shown in this document.]
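Description:
MORN1 gRNA (BRDN0001162357) is a third-generation lentiviral CRISPR guide plasmid built on the lentiGuide-Puro backbone and designed to deliver a single guide RNA against human MORN1 into mammalian cells. It is propagated in E. coli as a high-copy plasmid through a ColE1/pUC-type origin with ampicillin selection (AmpR/β-lactamase). The backbone also carries an f1 origin, an SV40 origin and poly(A) signal, and remnants of lac and T7/T3 promoter elements that play no part in its function in mammalian cells.

The transfer cassette begins with an RSV promoter fused to a truncated HIV-1 5' LTR, which makes genomic RNA production Tat-independent. It ends with a self-inactivating ΔU3 3' LTR. Between them lie the Ψ packaging signal with a partial gag sequence, the Rev response element for nuclear export of the full-length transcript, and a cPPT/CTS that aids nuclear import of the viral genome. The payload has two expression units. A human U6 RNA polymerase III promoter drives the MORN1-targeting spacer joined to the Streptococcus pyogenes Cas9 guide RNA scaffold. An EF-1α core promoter with its intron A drives puromycin N-acetyltransferase, followed by a WPRE to boost transcript expression, allowing puromycin selection of transduced cells.

The plasmid does not encode Cas9, so it is meant to be used with a separate Cas9 lentiviral vector or in cell lines that already express Cas9, typically for MORN1 knockout. According to the depositor, the guide was designed against two MORN1 reference transcripts and belongs to a human kinome gRNA collection associated with work on optimized sgRNA design.
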