Addgene plasmid #77081: MORN1 gRNA (BRDN0001162357)
Purpose: 3rd generation lentiviral gRNA plasmid targeting human MORN1
Depositing lab: John Doench & David Root. Depositing organization: Broad Institute. Publication: Optimized sgRNA design to maximize activity and minimize off-target effects of CRISPR-Cas9. Doench JG, Fusi N, Sullender M, Hegde M, Vaimberg EW, Donovan KF, Smith I, Tothova Z, Wilen C, Orchard R, Virgin HW, Listgarten J, Root DE. Nat Biotechnol. 2016 Jan 18. doi: 10.1038/nbt.3437. PubMed 26780180.
Backbone
  Vector backbone: lentiGuide-Puro
  Backbone manufacturer: Zhang Lab (Addgene plasmid # 52963)
  Vector type: Mammalian Expression, Lentiviral, CRISPR
  Selectable markers: Puromycin
Growth in bacteria
  Bacterial resistance: Ampicillin, 100 μg/mL
  Growth temperature: 37°C
  Growth strain: DH5alpha
  Copy number: High Copy
Gene/Insert
  Gene/Insert name: MORN1 (alt names: MORN1; NM_001301060.1)
  gRNA/shRNA sequence: GCCCCCGGGTACCTTGTAGG
  Species: H. sapiens (human)
  Entrez Gene: MORN1 (a.k.a. FLJ13941, RP4-740C4.1)
  Promoter: hU6
  Cloning method: Unknown
  Sequencing primers: 5′ U6-F; 3′ pS2-R
Terms and licenses: Academic/Nonprofit Terms; Industry Terms: Not Available to Industry
Depositor comments: The gRNA was designed to target the following Genbank reference sequence(s): NM_001301060.1,NM_024848.2. Note that this plasmid does NOT contain Cas9. It should be used in conjunction with lentiCas9-Blast (Addgene #52962) or otherwise with cell lines already expressing Cas9. Browse the full kinome gRNA library at http://www.addgene.org/pooled-library/broadgpp-human-kinome/ or visit http://www.broadinstitute.org/rnai/public/ for detailed protocols and information.
How to cite: MORN1 gRNA (BRDN0001162357) was a gift from John Doench & David Root (Addgene plasmid # 77081 ; http://n2t.net/addgene:77081 ; RRID:Addgene_77081)
