>Addgene plasmid #77081 | MORN1 gRNA (BRDN0001162357) | depositor partial sequence | sequence record 144541 | Target Sequence
GCCCCCGGGTACCTTGTAGG
