>Addgene plasmid #77081 | MORN1 gRNA (BRDN0001162357) | addgene partial sequence | sequence record 187077 | hU6-F
CGTAGAAAGTAATAATTTCTTGGGTAGTTTGCAGTTTTAAAATTATGTTTTAAAATGGACTATCATATGC
TTACCGTAACTTGAAAGTATTTCGATTTCTTGGCTTTATATATCTTGTGGAAAGGACGAAACACCGGCCC
CCGGGTACCTTGTAGGGTTTTAGAGCTAGAAATAGCAAGTTAAAATAAGGCTAGTCCGTTATCAACTTGA
AAAAGTGGCACCGAGTCGGTGCTTTTTTAAGCTTGGCGTAACTAGATCTTGAGACAAATGGCAGTATTCA
TCCACAATTTTAAAAGAAAAGGGGGGATTGGGGGGTACAGTGCAGGGGAAAGAATAGTAGACATAATAGC
AACAGACATACAAACTAAAGAATTACAAAAACAAATTACAAAAATTCAAAATTTTCGGGTTTATTACAGG
GACAGCAGAGATCCACTTTGGCGCCGGCTCGAGGGGGCCCGGGTGCAAAGATGGATAAAGTTTTAAACAG
AGAGGAATCTTTGCAGCTAATGGACCTTCTAGGTCTTGAAAGGAGTGGGAATTGGCTCCGGTGCCCGTCA
GTGGGCAGAG
